Addgene plasmid #104845: pAAV-beta-arrestin2-HA-TEV219
Purpose: b2AR-SPARK protease component
Depositing lab: Alice Ting. Depositing organization: Stanford University. Publication: Time-gated detection of protein-protein interactions with transcriptional readout. Kim MW, Wang W, Sanchez MI, Coukos R, von Zastrow M, Ting AY. Elife. 2017 Nov 30;6. doi: 10.7554/eLife.30233. PubMed 29189201.
Backbone
  Vector backbone: pAAV
  Vector type: Mammalian Expression, AAV
Growth in bacteria
  Bacterial resistance: Ampicillin, 100 μg/mL
  Growth temperature: 37°C
  Growth strain: NEB Stable
  Copy number: High Copy
Gene/Insert
  Gene/Insert name: beta-arrestin2-HA-TEV219
  Species: Synthetic
  Promoter: CMV
  Cloning method: Unknown
  Sequencing primers: 5′ CMV-F
Terms and licenses: Academic/Nonprofit Terms; Industry Terms: Not Available to Industry
How to cite: pAAV-beta-arrestin2-HA-TEV219 was a gift from Alice Ting (Addgene plasmid # 104845 ; http://n2t.net/addgene:104845 ; RRID:Addgene_104845)
