[The description below was written by a language model from this plasmid's Addgene catalogue record and pLannotate feature annotations shown in this document.]
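Description:
pAAV-beta-arrestin2-HA-TEV219 is an adeno-associated virus transfer plasmid for mammalian expression, built on a pAAV backbone and catalogued as the protease component of the β2-adrenergic receptor SPARK system. It is propagated in bacteria through a high-copy ColE1/pUC-type origin and selected with ampicillin via the β-lactamase gene. An f1 phage origin is also present, along with short leftover fragments of pBR322 bom and rop sequences. The expression cassette is flanked by AAV2 inverted terminal repeats, which allow it to be packaged into recombinant AAV particles when helper functions are supplied. In the sequenced record the downstream ITR is annotated as complete, whereas the upstream one is detected only as two short fragments.

Between the ITRs, the CMV immediate-early enhancer and promoter drive a single synthetic fusion protein, terminated by the bovine growth hormone polyadenylation signal. A T7 promoter lies just upstream of the coding region. The fusion begins with β-arrestin2, which the annotation matches to the rat Arrb2 protein. This adaptor is recruited to agonist-activated, phosphorylated G-protein-coupled receptors. It is followed by a fragment of tobacco etch virus protease, which the name "TEV219" suggests is a truncated form. An HA epitope tag is indicated by the construct name and presumably sits in the unannotated gap between the two coding segments, though the feature table does not mark it.

In the SPARK design, which detects protein–protein interactions with a time-gated transcriptional readout, receptor activation brings the arrestin-tethered protease close to its cleavage site on a partner construct. That partner is not part of this plasmid.
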