Features (pLannotate 1.2.2; 17 found; start..end, strand, type, name):
     12..39      +  repeat_region  AAV2 ITR (fragment): inverted terminal repeat of adeno-associated virus serotype 2 inverted
     68..95      +  repeat_region  AAV2 ITR (fragment): inverted terminal repeat of adeno-associated virus serotype 2 inverted
    201..504     +  enhancer       CMV enhancer: human cytomegalovirus immediate early enhancer
    505..708     +  promoter       CMV promoter: human cytomegalovirus (CMV) immediate early promoter
    704..737     +  LTR            5' LTR (truncated) (fragment): truncated 5' long terminal repeat (LTR) from HIV-1
    753..771     +  promoter       T7 promoter: promoter for bacteriophage T7 RNA polymerase
    791..2020    +  CDS            Arrb2: ARRB2_RAT - Experimental evidence at protein level: Swiss-Prot protein existence level 1. Functions in regulating agonist-mediated G-protein coupled receptor (GPCR) signaling by mediating both receptor desensitization and resensitization processes. During homologous desensitization, beta- arrestins bind to the GPRK-phosphorylated receptor and sterically preclude its coupling to the cognate G-protein; the binding appears to require additional receptor determinants exposed only in the active receptor conformation. The beta-arrestins target many receptors for internalization by acting as endocyti
   2105..2761    +  CDS            TEV protease (fragment): tobacco etch virus protease (Kapust et al., 2001)
   2801..3008    +  polyA_signal   bGH poly(A) signal: bovine growth hormone polyadenylation signal
   3037..3177    +  repeat_region  AAV2 ITR: inverted terminal repeat of adeno-associated virus serotype 2 inverted
   3182..3233    -  misc_feature   bom (fragment): basis of mobility region from pBR322
   3252..3707    +  rep_origin     f1 ori (sequence partly withheld): f1 bacteriophage origin of replication; arrow indicates direction of (+) strand synthesis
   3708..3757    -  misc_feature   bom (fragment): basis of mobility region from pBR322
   3859..3894    -  CDS            rop (fragment): Rop protein, which maintains plasmids at low copy number; rop
   3989..4093    +  promoter       AmpR promoter: bla
   4094..4954    +  CDS            AmpR: β-lactamase; bla; confers resistance to ampicillin, carbenicillin, and related antibiotics
   5125..5713    +  rep_origin     ori: high-copy-number ColE1/pMB1/pBR322/pUC origin of replication
>Addgene plasmid #104845 | pAAV-beta-arrestin2-HA-TEV219 | addgene full sequence | sequence record 201553 | Addgene NGS Result
CCTGCAGGCAGCTGCGCGCTCGCTCGCTCACTGAGGCCGCCCGGGCGTCGGGCGACCTTTGGTCGCCCGG
CCTCAGTGAGCGAGCGAGCGCGCAGAGAGGGAGTGGCCAACTCCATCACTAGGGGTTCCTGCGGCCGCAC
GCGTTGTACATAGTAATCAATTACGGGGTCATTAGTTCATAGCCCATATATGGAGTTCCGCGTTACATAA
CTTACGGTAAATGGCCCGCCTGGCTGACCGCCCAACGACCCCCGCCCATTGACGTCAATAATGACGTATG
TTCCCATAGTAACGCCAATAGGGACTTTCCATTGACGTCAATGGGTGGAGTATTTACGGTAAACTGCCCA
CTTGGCAGTACATCAAGTGTATCATATGCCAAGTACGCCCCCTATTGACGTCAATGACGGTAAATGGCCC
GCCTGGCATTATGCCCAGTACATGACCTTATGGGACTTTCCTACTTGGCAGTACATCTACGTATTAGTCA
TCGCTATTACCATGGTGATGCGGTTTTGGCAGTACATCAATGGGCGTGGATAGCGGTTTGACTCACGGGG
ATTTCCAAGTCTCCACCCCATTGACGTCAATGGGAGTTTGTTTTGGCACCAAAATCAACGGGACTTTCCA
AAATGTCGTAACAACTCCGCCCCATTGACGCAAATGGGCGGTAGGCGTGTACGGTGGGAGGTCTATATAA
GCAGAGCTCTCTGGCTAACTAGAGAACCCACTGCTTACTGGCTTATCGAAATTAATACGACTCACTATAG
GGAGACCCAAGCTTGCCACCATGGGTGAAAAACCCGGGACCAGGGTCTTCAAGAAGTCGAGCCCTAACTG
CAAGCTCACCGTGTACTTGGGCAAGCGTGACTTTGTGGATCACTTGGACAAAGTGGATCCTGTCGATGGT
GTGGTGCTTGTGGATCCTGACTACTTGAAGGACCGGAAAGTGTTTGTGACCCTCACCTGTGCCTTCCGCT
ATGGCCGAGAAGACCTGGATGTACTGGGCCTGTCTTTCCGCAAAGATCTGTTCATCGCCACCTACCAGGC
CTTCCCCCCCATGCCCAACCCACCTCGGCCCCCCACCCGCCTACAGGACCGACTGCTGAAGAAGTTGGGC
CAGCACGCCCACCCCTTTTTTTTCACAATACCCCAGAATTTGCCTTGCTCCGTCACACTGCAGCCAGGAC
CGGAGGACACAGGGAAGGCCTGTGGAGTAGACTTTGAGATTCGAGCCTTCTGTGCCAAATCTATAGAAGA
AAAAAGCCACAAAAGGAACTCCGTGCGGCTTATCATCAGAAAGGTACAGTTTGCTCCTGAGACACCCGGC
CCCCAGCCATCAGCTGAAACCACACGCCACTTCCTCATGTCTGACCGGAGGTCCCTGCACCTAGAGGCTT
CCCTGGACAAAGAGCTGTACTACCATGGGGAACCCCTCAATGTCAACGTCCACGTCACCAACAATTCTGC
CAAAACCGTCAAGAAGATCAGAGTGTCTGTGAGACAGTATGCCGACATTTGCCTCTTCAGCACCGCGCAG
TACAAGTGTCCTGTGGCTCAGCTTGAACAAGATGACCAGGTGTCTCCCAGTTCCACATTCTGCAAGGTGT
ACACCATAACCCCGCTGCTCAGTGACAACCGAGAGAAGCGTGGCCTTGCCCTTGATGGGCAACTCAAGCA
CGAAGACACCAACCTGGCTTCCAGCACCATTGTGAAGGAGGGAGCCAACAAGGAGGTGCTGGGAATCCTA
GTATCCTACAGGGTCAAGGTGAAGCTGGTGGTGTCTCGAGGCGGGGATGTCTCCGTGGAGCTACCTTTCG
TCCTAATGCACCCCAAGCCCCACGACCACATCACCCTTCCCCGACCCCAGTCAGCCCCCCGGGAAATAGA
CATCCCTGTGGATACCAACCTCATTGAATTCGATACCAACTATGCCACAGACGACGACATCGTGTTTGAG
GACTTTGCGAGGCTTCGGCTGAAGGGGATGAAGGATGACGACTGTGATGACCAGTTCTGCTACCCATACG
ATGTGCCAGATTACGCCTATCCCTATGACGTCCCTGATTACGCTGGTGGAAGTGGATCAGGCAGCGGTGG
ATCTGGAGAAAGCTTGTTTAAGGGACCACGTGATTACAACCCGATATCGAGCACCATTTGTCATTTGACG
AATGAATCTGATGGGCACACAACATCGTTGTATGGTATTGGATTTGGTCCCTTCATCATTACAAACAAGC
ACTTGTTTAGAAGAAATAATGGAACACTGTTGGTCCAATCACTACATGGTGTATTCAAGGTCAAGAACAC
CACGACTTTGCAACAACACCTCATTGATGGGAGGGACATGATAATTATTCGCATGCCTAAGGATTTCCCA
CCATTTCCTCAAAAGCTGAAATTTAGAGAGCCACAAAGGGAAGAGCGCATATGTCTTGTGACAACCAACT
TCCAAACTAAGAGCATGTCTAGCATGGTGTCAGACACTAGTTGCACATTCCCTTCATCTGATGGCATATT
CTGGAAGCATTGGATTCAAACCAAGGATGGGCAGTGTGGCAGTCCATTAGTATCAACTAGAGATGGGTTC
ATTGTTGGTATACACTCAGCATCGAATTTCACCAACACAAACAATTATTTCACAAGCGTGCCGAAAAACT
TCATGGAATTGTTGACAAATCAGGAGGCGCAGCAGTGGGTTAGTGGTTGGCGATTAAATGCTGACTCAGT
ATTGTGGGGTGGCCATAAAGTTTTCATGGTGTAAGAATTCCTCGAGCTAGAGCTCGCTGATCAGCCTCGA
CTGTGCCTTCTAGTTGCCAGCCATCTGTTGTTTGCCCCTCCCCCGTGCCTTCCTTGACCCTGGAAGGTGC
CACTCCCACTGTCCTTTCCTAATAAAATGAGGAAATTGCATCGCATTGTCTGAGTAGGTGTCATTCTATT
CTGGGGGGTGGGGTGGGGCAGGACAGCAAGGGGGAGGATTGGGAAGACAATAGCAGGCATGCTGGGGAGG
TAACCACGTGCGGACCGAGCGGCCGCAGGAACCCCTAGTGATGGAGTTGGCCACTCCCTCTCTGCGCGCT
CGCTCGCTCACTGAGGCCGGGCGACCAAAGGTCGCCCGACGCCCGGGCTTTGCCCGGGCGGCCTCAGTGA
GCGAGCGAGCGCGCAGCTGCCTGCAGGGGCGCCTGATGCGGTATTTTCTCCTTACGCATCTGTGCGGTAT
TTCACACCGCATA
[95 nt withheld, positions 3234-3328]
T
[46 nt withheld, positions 3330-3375]
C
[141 nt withheld, positions 3377-3517]
CCTTTGACGTTGGAGTCCACGTTCTTT
[37 nt withheld, positions 3545-3581]
ACTCTATCTCGGGCTATTCTTTTGATTTATAAGGGATTTTGCCGATTTCGGTCTATTGGTTAAAAAATGA
GCTGATTTAACAAAAATTTAACGCGAATTTTAACAAAATATTAACGTTTACAATTTTATGGTGCACTCTC
AGTACAATCTGCTCTGATGCCGCATAGTTAAGCCAGCCCCGACACCCGCCAACACCCGCTGACGCGCCCT
GACGGGCTTGTCTGCTCCCGGCATCCGCTTACAGACAAGCTGTGACCGTCTCCGGGAGCTGCATGTGTCA
GAGGTTTTCACCGTCATCACCGAAACGCGCGAGACGAAAGGGCCTCGTGATACGCCTATTTTTATAGGTT
AATGTCATGATAATAATGGTTTCTTAGACGTCAGGTGGCACTTTTCGGGGAAATGTGCGCGGAACCCCTA
TTTGTTTATTTTTCTAAATACATTCAAATATGTATCCGCTCATGAGACAATAACCCTGATAAATGCTTCA
ATAATATTGAAAAAGGAAGAGTATGAGTATTCAACATTTCCGTGTCGCCCTTATTCCCTTTTTTGCGGCA
TTTTGCCTTCCTGTTTTTGCTCACCCAGAAACGCTGGTGAAAGTAAAAGATGCTGAAGATCAGTTGGGTG
CACGAGTGGGTTACATCGAACTGGATCTCAACAGCGGTAAGATCCTTGAGAGTTTTCGCCCCGAAGAACG
TTTTCCAATGATGAGCACTTTTAAAGTTCTGCTATGTGGCGCGGTATTATCCCGTATTGACGCCGGGCAA
GAGCAACTCGGTCGCCGCATACACTATTCTCAGAATGACTTGGTTGAGTACTCACCAGTCACAGAAAAGC
ATCTTACGGATGGCATGACAGTAAGAGAATTATGCAGTGCTGCCATAACCATGAGTGATAACACTGCGGC
CAACTTACTTCTGACAACGATCGGAGGACCGAAGGAGCTAACCGCTTTTTTGCACAACATGGGGGATCAT
GTAACTCGCCTTGATCGTTGGGAACCGGAGCTGAATGAAGCCATACCAAACGACGAGCGTGACACCACGA
TGCCTGTAGCAATGGCAACAACGTTGCGCAAACTATTAACTGGCGAACTACTTACTCTAGCTTCCCGGCA
ACAATTAATAGACTGGATGGAGGCGGATAAAGTTGCAGGACCACTTCTGCGCTCGGCCCTTCCGGCTGGC
TGGTTTATTGCTGATAAATCTGGAGCCGGTGAGCGTGGAAGCCGCGGTATCATTGCAGCACTGGGGCCAG
ATGGTAAGCCCTCCCGTATCGTAGTTATCTACACGACGGGGAGTCAGGCAACTATGGATGAACGAAATAG
ACAGATCGCTGAGATAGGTGCCTCACTGATTAAGCATTGGTAACTGTCAGACCAAGTTTACTCATATATA
CTTTAGATTGATTTAAAACTTCATTTTTAATTTAAAAGGATCTAGGTGAAGATCCTTTTTGATAATCTCA
TGACCAAAATCCCTTAACGTGAGTTTTCGTTCCACTGAGCGTCAGACCCCGTAGAAAAGATCAAAGGATC
TTCTTGAGATCCTTTTTTTCTGCGCGTAATCTGCTGCTTGCAAACAAAAAAACCACCGCTACCAGCGGTG
GTTTGTTTGCCGGATCAAGAGCTACCAACTCTTTTTCCGAAGGTAACTGGCTTCAGCAGAGCGCAGATAC
CAAATACTGTTCTTCTAGTGTAGCCGTAGTTAGGCCACCACTTCAAGAACTCTGTAGCACCGCCTACATA
CCTCGCTCTGCTAATCCTGTTACCAGTGGCTGCTGCCAGTGGCGATAAGTCGTGTCTTACCGGGTTGGAC
TCAAGACGATAGTTACCGGATAAGGCGCAGCGGTCGGGCTGAACGGGGGGTTCGTGCACACAGCCCAGCT
TGGAGCGAACGACCTACACCGAACTGAGATACCTACAGCGTGAGCTATGAGAAAGCGCCACGCTTCCCGA
AGGGAGAAAGGCGGACAGGTATCCGGTAAGCGGCAGGGTCGGAACAGGAGAGCGCACGAGGGAGCTTCCA
GGGGGAAACGCCTGGTATCTTTATAGTCCTGTCGGGTTTCGCCACCTCTGACTTGAGCGTCGATTTTTGT
GATGCTCGTCAGGGGGGCGGAGCCTATGGAAAAACGCCAGCAACGCGGCCTTTTTACGGTTCCTGGCCTT
TTGCTGGCCTTTTGCTCACATGT
